Addgene plasmid #145252: pGAL4-DBD-RUNX2wt-IDR
Purpose: Expresses fusion of GAL4 DNA-binding domain and RUNX2Awt IDR
Depositing lab: Denes Hnisz. Depositing organization: Max Planck Institute for Molecular Genetics. Publication: Unblending of Transcriptional Condensates in Human Repeat Expansion Disease. Basu S, Mackowiak SD, Niskanen H, Knezevic D, Asimi V, Grosswendt S, Geertsema H, Ali S, Jerkovic I, Ewers H, Mundlos S, Meissner A, Ibrahim DM, Hnisz D. Cell. 2020 May 28;181(5):1062-1079.e30. doi: 10.1016/j.cell.2020.04.018. Epub 2020 May 7. PubMed 32386547.
Backbone
  Vector backbone: pcDNA3.1
  Vector type: Mammalian Expression
Growth in bacteria
  Bacterial resistance: Ampicillin, 100 μg/mL
  Growth temperature: 37°C
  Growth strain: NEB Stable
  Copy number: High Copy
Gene/Insert
  Gene/Insert name: RUNX2Awt-IDR
  Species: H. sapiens (human)
  Cloning method: Restriction Enzyme; 5′ cloning site Unknown (unknown if destroyed)
  Sequencing primers: 5′ agactgatatgcctctaaca; 3′ GAGAAAGGAAGGGAAGAAAGCG
Terms and licenses: Academic/Nonprofit Terms; Industry Terms: Not Available to Industry
How to cite: pGAL4-DBD-RUNX2wt-IDR was a gift from Denes Hnisz (Addgene plasmid # 145252 ; http://n2t.net/addgene:145252 ; RRID:Addgene_145252)
