[The description below was written by a language model from this plasmid's Addgene catalogue record and pLannotate feature annotations shown in this document.]
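Description:
pGAL4-DBD-RUNX2wt-IDR is a mammalian expression plasmid built on the pcDNA3.1 backbone (about 6.2 kb in the sequenced record) that produces a fusion of the yeast GAL4 DNA-binding domain with the wild-type intrinsically disordered region (IDR) of human RUNX2, a transcription factor involved in osteoblast differentiation and skeletal development. It is maintained in E. coli through a high-copy ColE1/pUC-type origin and selected with ampicillin via the AmpR (β-lactamase) cassette. An f1 origin is also present, and an SV40 promoter-driven neomycin phosphotransferase gene with an SV40 polyadenylation signal provides the usual pcDNA3.1 option of G418 selection in mammalian cells.

The expression cassette uses the CMV immediate early enhancer and promoter, followed by a T7 promoter. The open reading frame begins with the truncated GAL4 DNA-binding domain and continues, after a short linker, into a roughly 320 bp fragment annotated as RUNX2. It is terminated by the bovine growth hormone polyadenylation signal, with an SP6 promoter in reverse orientation just downstream of the insert. Short annotated fragments such as the HIV-1 LTR, ble, lacI and bom hits appear to be backbone remnants or partial sequence matches rather than functional elements.

Tethering a protein segment to the GAL4 DNA-binding domain recruits it to GAL4 binding (UAS) sites, so constructs of this type are typically co-transfected with a UAS-driven reporter to measure the transactivation capacity of the fused region. The record itself states only that the plasmid expresses the fusion. The "wt" designation and the associated publication on transcriptional condensates in repeat expansion disease suggest it serves as the wild-type reference for comparison with variant RUNX2 IDRs.
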