Features (pLannotate 1.2.2; 22 found; start..end, strand, type, name):
      1..380     +  enhancer       CMV enhancer: human cytomegalovirus immediate early enhancer
    381..584     +  promoter       CMV promoter: human cytomegalovirus (CMV) immediate early promoter
    580..613     +  LTR            5' LTR (truncated) (fragment): truncated 5' long terminal repeat (LTR) from HIV-1
    629..647     +  promoter       T7 promoter: promoter for bacteriophage T7 RNA polymerase
    710..1150    +  CDS            GAL4 DNA binding domain: DNA binding domain of the GAL4 transcriptional activator; Saccharomyces cerevisiae GAL4 (truncated)
   1169..1489    +  CDS            RUNX2 (fragment): RUNX2_HUMAN - Also known as AML3, CBFA1, OSF2, PEBP2A. Experimental evidence at protein level: Swiss-Prot protein existence level 1. Transcription factor involved in osteoblastic differentiation and skeletal morphogenesis (PubMed:28505335, PubMed:28738062, PubMed:28703881). Essential for the maturation of osteoblasts and both intramembranous and endochondral ossification. CBF binds to the core site, 5'-PYGPYGGT-3', of a number of enhancers and promoters, including murine leukemia virus, polyomavirus enhancer, T-cell receptor enhancers, osteocalcin, osteopontin, bone sialoprotein, alpha 1(I) co
   1509..1527    -  promoter       SP6 promoter: promoter for bacteriophage SP6 RNA polymerase
   1553..1777    +  polyA_signal   bGH poly(A) signal: bovine growth hormone polyadenylation signal
   1781..1802    +  promoter       SV40 promoter (fragment): SV40 enhancer and early promoter
   1823..2251    +  rep_origin     f1 ori (sequence partly withheld): f1 bacteriophage origin of replication; arrow indicates direction of (+) strand synthesis
   2265..2594    +  promoter       SV40 promoter: SV40 enhancer and early promoter
   2661..3452    +  CDS            neo: KKA2_KLEPN - Also known as kan, nptII. Experimental evidence at protein level: Swiss-Prot protein existence level 1. Resistance to kanamycin, neomycin, paromomycin, ribostamycin, butirosin and gentamicin B. From Klebsiella pneumoniae.
   3476..3634    +  CDS            ble (fragment): BLE_KLEPN - Experimental evidence at protein level: Swiss-Prot protein existence level 1. Binding protein with a strong affinity to the bleomycin family of antibiotics. Binds to CL990; an antimitotic-antibiotic compound. From Klebsiella pneumoniae.
   3629..3750    +  polyA_signal   SV40 poly(A) signal: SV40 polyadenylation signal
   3823..3839    -  protein_bind   lac operator: The lac repressor binds to the lac operator to inhibit transcription in E. coli. This inhibition can be relieved by adding lactose or isopropyl-β-D-thiogalactopyranoside (IPTG). lac repressor encoded by lacI
   3847..3877    -  promoter       lac promoter: promoter for the E. coli lac operon
   3892..3913    -  protein_bind   CAP binding site: CAP binding activates transcription in the presence of cAMP. E. coli catabolite activator protein
   3926..4018    -  CDS            lacI (fragment): lac repressor; lacI; The lac repressor binds to the lac operator to inhibit transcription in E. coli. This inhibition can be relieved by adding lactose or isopropyl-β-D-thiogalactopyranoside (IPTG).
   4201..4789    -  rep_origin     ori: high-copy-number ColE1/pMB1/pBR322/pUC origin of replication
   4960..5820    -  CDS            AmpR: β-lactamase; bla; confers resistance to ampicillin, carbenicillin, and related antibiotics
   5821..5925    -  promoter       AmpR promoter: bla
   5984..6036    -  misc_feature   bom (fragment): basis of mobility region from pBR322
>Addgene plasmid #145252 | pGAL4-DBD-RUNX2wt-IDR | addgene full sequence | sequence record 311527 | Addgene NGS Result
GACATTGATTATTGACTAGTTATTAATAGTAATCAATTACGGGGTCATTAGTTCATAGCCCATATATGGA
GTTCCGCGTTACATAACTTACGGTAAATGGCCCGCCTGGCTGACCGCCCAACGACCCCCGCCCATTGACG
TCAATAATGACGTATGTTCCCATAGTAACGCCAATAGGGACTTTCCATTGACGTCAATGGGTGGAGTATT
TACGGTAAACTGCCCACTTGGCAGTACATCAAGTGTATCATATGCCAAGTACGCCCCCTATTGACGTCAA
TGACGGTAAATGGCCCGCCTGGCATTATGCCCAGTACATGACCTTATGGGACTTTCCTACTTGGCAGTAC
ATCTACGTATTAGTCATCGCTATTACCATGGTGATGCGGTTTTGGCAGTACATCAATGGGCGTGGATAGC
GGTTTGACTCACGGGGATTTCCAAGTCTCCACCCCATTGACGTCAATGGGAGTTTGTTTTGGCACCAAAA
TCAACGGGACTTTCCAAAATGTCGTAACAACTCCGCCCCATTGACGCAAATGGGCGGTAGGCGTGTACGG
TGGGAGGTCTATATAAGCAGAGCTCTCTGGCTAACTAGAGAACCCACTGCTTACTGGCTTATCGAAATTA
ATACGACTCACTATAGGGAGACCCAAGCTTGGTACCGAGCTCGGATCCACTAGTAACGGCCGCCAGTGTG
CTGGAATTCATGAAGCTACTGTCTTCTATCGAACAAGCATGCGATATTTGCCGACTTAAAAAGCTCAAGT
GCTCCAAAGAAAAACCGAAGTGCGCCAAGTGTCTGAAGAACAACTGGGAGTGTCGCTACTCTCCCAAAAC
CAAAAGGTCTCCGCTGACTAGGGCACATCTGACAGAAGTGGAATCAAGGCTAGAAAGACTGGAACAGCTA
TTTCTACTGATTTTTCCTCGAGAAGACCTTGACATGATTTTGAAAATGGATTCTTTACAGGATATAAAAG
CATTGTTAACAGGATTATTTGTACAAGATAATGTGAATAAAGATGCCGTCACAGATAGATTGGCTTCAGT
GGAGACTGATATGCCTCTAACATTGAGACAGCATAGAATAAGTGCGACATCATCATCGGAAGAGAGTAGT
AACAAAGGTCAAAGACAGTTGACTGTATCGGCGATCGCTAGTGCCACCATGGCATCAAACAGCCTCTTCA
GCACAGTGACACCATGTCAGCAAAACTTCTTTTGGGATCCGAGCACCAGCCGGCGCTTCAGCCCCCCCTC
CAGCAGCCTGCAGCCCGGCAAAATGAGCGACGTGAGCCCGGTGGTGGCTGCGCAACAGCAGCAGCAACAG
CAGCAGCAGCAACAGCAGCAGCAGCAGCAGCAACAGCAGCAGCAGCAGCAGGAGGCGGCGGCGGCCGCTG
CGGCGGCGGCGGCGGCTGCGGCGGCGGCAGCTGCAGTGCCCCGGTTACGGCCGCCCCACGACAACCGCAC
CATGGTGGAGACGTACGCTTAAGTCTAGAGGGCCCTATTCTATAGTGTCACCTAAATGCTAGAGCTCGCT
GATCAGCCTCGACTGTGCCTTCTAGTTGCCAGCCATCTGTTGTTTGCCCCTCCCCCGTGCCTTCCTTGAC
CCTGGAAGGTGCCACTCCCACTGTCCTTTCCTAATAAAATGAGGAAATTGCATCGCATTGTCTGAGTAGG
TGTCATTCTATTCTGGGGGGTGGGGTGGGGCAGGACAGCAAGGGGGAGGATTGGGAAGACAATAGCAGGC
ATGCTGGGGATGCGGTGGGCTCTATGGCTTCTGAGGCGGAAAGAACCAGCTGGGGCTCTAGGGGGTATCC
CC
[124 nt withheld, positions 1823-1946]
C
[91 nt withheld, positions 1948-2038]
A
[49 nt withheld, positions 2040-2088]
CCTTTGACGTTGGAGTCCACGTTCTTT
[37 nt withheld, positions 2116-2152]
ACCCTATCTCGGTCTATTCTTTTGATTTATAAGGGATTTTGCCGATTTCGGCCTATTGGTTAAAAAATGA
GCTGATTTAACAAAAATTTAACGCGAATTAATTCTGTGGAATGTGTGTCAGTTAGGGTGTGGAAAGTCCC
CAGGCTCCCCAGCAGGCAGAAGTATGCAAAGCATGCATCTCAATTAGTCAGCAACCAGGTGTGGAAAGTC
CCCAGGCTCCCCAGCAGGCAGAAGTATGCAAAGCATGCATCTCAATTAGTCAGCAACCATAGTCCCGCCC
CTAACTCCGCCCATCCCGCCCCTAACTCCGCCCAGTTCCGCCCATTCTCCGCCCCATGGCTGACTAATTT
TTTTTATTTATGCAGAGGCCGAGGCCGCCTCTGCCTCTGAGCTATTCCAGAAGTAGTGAGGAGGCTTTTT
TGGAGGCCTAGGCTTTTGCAAAAAGCTCCCGGGAGCTTGTATATCCATTTTCGGATCTGATCAAGAGACA
GGATGAGGATCGTTTCGCATGATTGAACAAGATGGATTGCACGCAGGTTCTCCGGCCGCTTGGGTGGAGA
GGCTATTCGGCTATGACTGGGCACAACAGACAATCGGCTGCTCTGATGCCGCCGTGTTCCGGCTGTCAGC
GCAGGGGCGCCCGGTTCTTTTTGTCAAGACCGACCTGTCCGGTGCCCTGAATGAACTGCAGGACGAGGCA
GCGCGGCTATCGTGGCTGGCCACGACGGGCGTTCCTTGCGCAGCTGTGCTCGACGTTGTCACTGAAGCGG
GAAGGGACTGGCTGCTATTGGGCGAAGTGCCGGGGCAGGATCTCCTGTCATCTCACCTTGCTCCTGCCGA
GAAAGTATCCATCATGGCTGATGCAATGCGGCGGCTGCATACGCTTGATCCGGCTACCTGCCCATTCGAC
CACCAAGCGAAACATCGCATCGAGCGAGCACGTACTCGGATGGAAGCCGGTCTTGTCGATCAGGATGATC
TGGACGAAGAGCATCAGGGGCTCGCGCCAGCCGAACTGTTCGCCAGGCTCAAGGCGCGCATGCCCGACGG
CGAGGATCTCGTCGTGACCCATGGCGATGCCTGCTTGCCGAATATCATGGTGGAAAATGGCCGCTTTTCT
GGATTCATCGACTGTGGCCGGCTGGGTGTGGCGGACCGCTATCAGGACATAGCGTTGGCTACCCGTGATA
TTGCTGAAGAGCTTGGCGGCGAATGGGCTGACCGCTTCCTCGTGCTTTACGGTATCGCCGCTCCCGATTC
GCAGCGCATCGCCTTCTATCGCCTTCTTGACGAGTTCTTCTGAGCGGGACTCTGGGGTTCGAAATGACCG
ACCAAGCGACGCCCAACCTGCCATCACGAGATTTCGATTCCACCGCCGCCTTCTATGAAAGGTTGGGCTT
CGGAATCGTTTTCCGGGACGCCGGCTGGATGATCCTCCAGCGCGGGGATCTCATGCTGGAGTTCTTCGCC
CACCCCAACTTGTTTATTGCAGCTTATAATGGTTACAAATAAAGCAATAGCATCACAAATTTCACAAATA
AAGCATTTTTTTCACTGCATTCTAGTTGTGGTTTGTCCAAACTCATCAATGTATCTTATCATGTCTGTAT
ACCGTCGACCTCTAGCTAGAGCTTGGCGTAATCATGGTCATAGCTGTTTCCTGTGTGAAATTGTTATCCG
CTCACAATTCCACACAACATACGAGCCGGAAGCATAAAGTGTAAAGCCTGGGGTGCCTAATGAGTGAGCT
AACTCACATTAATTGCGTTGCGCTCACTGCCCGCTTTCCAGTCGGGAAACCTGTCGTGCCAGCTGCATTA
ATGAATCGGCCAACGCGCGGGGAGAGGCGGTTTGCGTATTGGGCGCTCTTCCGCTTCCTCGCTCACTGAC
TCGCTGCGCTCGGTCGTTCGGCTGCGGCGAGCGGTATCAGCTCACTCAAAGGCGGTAATACGGTTATCCA
CAGAATCAGGGGATAACGCAGGAAAGAACATGTGAGCAAAAGGCCAGCAAAAGGCCAGGAACCGTAAAAA
GGCCGCGTTGCTGGCGTTTTTCCATAGGCTCCGCCCCCCTGACGAGCATCACAAAAATCGACGCTCAAGT
CAGAGGTGGCGAAACCCGACAGGACTATAAAGATACCAGGCGTTTCCCCCTGGAAGCTCCCTCGTGCGCT
CTCCTGTTCCGACCCTGCCGCTTACCGGATACCTGTCCGCCTTTCTCCCTTCGGGAAGCGTGGCGCTTTC
TCATAGCTCACGCTGTAGGTATCTCAGTTCGGTGTAGGTCGTTCGCTCCAAGCTGGGCTGTGTGCACGAA
CCCCCCGTTCAGCCCGACCGCTGCGCCTTATCCGGTAACTATCGTCTTGAGTCCAACCCGGTAAGACACG
ACTTATCGCCACTGGCAGCAGCCACTGGTAACAGGATTAGCAGAGCGAGGTATGTAGGCGGTGCTACAGA
GTTCTTGAAGTGGTGGCCTAACTACGGCTACACTAGAAGAACAGTATTTGGTATCTGCGCTCTGCTGAAG
CCAGTTACCTTCGGAAAAAGAGTTGGTAGCTCTTGATCCGGCAAACAAACCACCGCTGGTAGCGGTGGTT
TTTTTGTTTGCAAGCAGCAGATTACGCGCAGAAAAAAAGGATCTCAAGAAGATCCTTTGATCTTTTCTAC
GGGGTCTGACGCTCAGTGGAACGAAAACTCACGTTAAGGGATTTTGGTCATGAGATTATCAAAAAGGATC
TTCACCTAGATCCTTTTAAATTAAAAATGAAGTTTTAAATCAATCTAAAGTATATATGAGTAAACTTGGT
CTGACAGTTACCAATGCTTAATCAGTGAGGCACCTATCTCAGCGATCTGTCTATTTCGTTCATCCATAGT
TGCCTGACTTCCCGTCGTGTAGATAACTACGATACGGGAGGGCTTACCATCTGGCCCCAGTGCTGCAATG
ATACCGCGAGACCCACGCTCACCGGCTCCAGATTTATCAGCAATAAACCAGCCAGCCGGAAGGGCCGAGC
GCAGAAGTGGTCCTGCAACTTTATCCGCCTCCATCCAGTCTATTAATTGTTGCCGGGAAGCTAGAGTAAG
TAGTTCGCCAGTTAATAGTTTGCGCAACGTTGTTGCCATTGCTACAGGCATCGTGGTGTCACGCTCGTCG
TTTGGTATGGCTTCATTCAGCTCCGGTTCCCAACGATCAAGGCGAGTTACATGATCCCCCATGTTGTGCA
AAAAAGCGGTTAGCTCCTTCGGTCCTCCGATCGTTGTCAGAAGTAAGTTGGCCGCAGTGTTATCACTCAT
GGTTATGGCAGCACTGCATAATTCTCTTACTGTCATGCCATCCGTAAGATGCTTTTCTGTGACTGGTGAG
TACTCAACCAAGTCATTCTGAGAATAGTGTATGCGGCGACCGAGTTGCTCTTGCCCGGCGTCAATACGGG
ATAATACCGCGCCACATAGCAGAACTTTAAAAGTGCTCATCATTGGAAAACGTTCTTCGGGGCGAAAACT
CTCAAGGATCTTACCGCTGTTGAGATCCAGTTCGATGTAACCCACTCGTGCACCCAACTGATCTTCAGCA
TCTTTTACTTTCACCAGCGTTTCTGGGTGAGCAAAAACAGGAAGGCAAAATGCCGCAAAAAAGGGAATAA
GGGCGACACGGAAATGTTGAATACTCATACTCTTCCTTTTTCAATATTATTGAAGCATTTATCAGGGTTA
TTGTCTCATGAGCGGATACATATTTGAATGTATTTAGAAAAATAAACAAATAGGGGTTCCGCGCACATTT
CCCCGAAAAGTGCCACCTGACGTCGACGGATCGGGAGATCTCCCGATCCCCTATGGTGCACTCTCAGTAC
AATCTGCTCTGATGCCGCATAGTTAAGCCAGTATCTGCTCCCTGCTTGTGTGTTGGAGGTCGCTGAGTAG
TGCGCGAGCAAAATTTAAGCTACAACAAGGCAAGGCTTGACCGACAATTGCATGAAGAATCTGCTTAGGG
TTAGGCGTTTTGCGCTGCTTCGCGATGTACGGGCCAGATATACGCGTT
